>Addgene plasmid #207400 | KW63_HART_RAC1_PuroR | addgene full sequence | sequence record 422346 | Addgene NGS Result
GAAGATCCTTTGATCTTTTCTACGGGGTCTGACGCTCAGTGGAACGAAAACTCACGTTAAGGGATTTTGG
TCATGAGATTATCAAAAAGGATCTTCACCTAGATCCTTTTAAATTAAAAATGAAGTTTTAAATCAATCTA
AAGTATATATGAGTAAACTTGGTCTGACAGTTACCAATGCTTAATCAGTGAGGCACCTATCTCAGCGATC
TGTCTATTTCGTTCATCCATAGTTGCCTGACTCCCCGTCGTGTAGATAACTACGATACGGGAGGGCTTAC
CATCTGGCCCCAGTGCTGCAATGATACCGCGAGACCCACGCTCACCGGCTCCAGATTTATCAGCAATAAA
CCAGCCAGCCGGAAGGGCCGAGCGCAGAAGTGGTCCTGCAACTTTATCCGCCTCCATCCAGTCTATTAAT
TGTTGCCGGGAAGCTAGAGTAAGTAGTTCGCCAGTTAATAGTTTGCGCAACGTTGTTGCCATTGCTACAG
GCATCGTGGTGTCACGCTCGTCGTTTGGTATGGCTTCATTCAGCTCCGGTTCCCAACGATCAAGGCGAGT
TACATGATCCCCCATGTTGTGCAAAAAAGCGGTTAGCTCCTTCGGTCCTCCGATCGTTGTCAGAAGTAAG
TTGGCCGCAGTGTTATCACTCATGGTTATGGCAGCACTGCATAATTCTCTTACTGTCATGCCATCCGTAA
GATGCTTTTCTGTGACTGGTGAGTACTCAACCAAGTCATTCTGAGAATAGTGTATGCGGCGACCGAGTTG
CTCTTGCCCGGCGTCAATACGGGATAATACCGCGCCACATAGCAGAACTTTAAAAGTGCTCATCATTGGA
AAACGTTCTTCGGGGCGAAAACTCTCAAGGATCTTACCGCTGTTGAGATCCAGTTCGATGTAACCCACTC
GTGCACCCAACTGATCTTCAGCATCTTTTACTTTCACCAGCGTTTCTGGGTGAGCAAAAACAGGAAGGCA
AAATGCCGCAAAAAAGGGAATAAGGGCGACACGGAAATGTTGAATACTCATACTCTTCCTTTTTCAATAT
TATTGAAGCATTTATCAGGGTTATTGTCTCATGAGCGGATACATATTTGAATGTATTTAGAAAAATAAAC
AAATAGGGGTTCCGCACACATTTCCCCGAAAAGTGCCACCTAAATTGTAAGCGTTAATATTTTGTTAAAA
TTCGCGTTAAATTTTTGTTAAATCAGCTCATTTTTTAACCAATAGGCCGAAATCGGCAAAATCCCTTATA
AATCAAAAGAATAGACCGAGATAGGGT
[37 nt withheld, positions 1288-1324]
AAAGAACGTGGACTCCAACGTCAAAGG
[49 nt withheld, positions 1352-1400]
T
[91 nt withheld, positions 1402-1492]
G
[124 nt withheld, positions 1494-1617]
CCCATTCGCCATTCAGGCTGCGCAACTGTTGGGAAGGGCGATCGGTGCGGGCCTCTTCGCTATTACGCCA
GCTGGCGAAAGGGGGATGTGCTGCAAGGCGATTAAGTTGGGTAACGCCAGGGTTTTCCCAGTCACGACGT
TGTAAAACGACGGCCAGTGAGCGCGCGTAATACGACTCACTATAGGGCGAATTGGGTACGTCCCTAGGCC
TCCAAAAAAGCCTCCTCACTACTTCTGGAATAGCTCAGAGGCCGAGGCGGCCTCGGCCTCTGCATAAATA
AAAAAAATTAGTCAGCCATGGGGCGGAGAATGGGCGGAACTGGGCGGAGTTAGGGGCGGGATGGGCGGAG
TTAGGGGCGGGATAGCTAGAGCCAGACATGATAAGATACATTGATGAGTTTGGACAAACCACAACTAGAA
TGCAGTGAAAAAAATGCTTTATTTGTGAAATTTGTGATGCTATTGCTTTATTTGTAACCATTATAAGCTG
CAATAAACAAGTTCCTCTCACTCTCTGATATTCATTTCTTTGCAAGTTATAAATACTGAATAATAAGATG
ACATGAACTACTACTGCTAGAGATTTTCCACACTGACTAAAAGGGTCTGAGGGATCTCTAGTTACCAGAG
TCACACAACAGACGGGCACACACTACTTGAAGCACTCAAGGCAAGCTTTATTGAGGCTTAAGCAGTGGGT
TCCCTAGTTAGCCAGAGAGCTCCCAGGCTCAGATCTGGTCTAACCAGAGAGACCCAGTACAAGCAAAAAG
CAGATCTTGTCTTCGTTGGGAGTGAATTAGCCCTTCCAGTCCCCCCTTTTCTTTTAAAAAGTGGCTAAGA
TCTACAGCTGCCTTGTAAGTCATTGGTCTTAAAGGTACCGAGCTCGAATTCCAGGCGGGGAGGCGGCCCA
AAGGGAGATCCGACTCGTCTGAGGGCGAAGGCGAAGACGCGGAAGAGGCCGCAGAGCCGGCAGCAGGCCG
CGGGAAGGAAGGTCCGCTGGATTGAGGGCCGAAGGGACGTAGCAGAAGGACGTCCCGCGCAGAATCCAGG
TGGCAACACAGGCGAGCAGCCATGGAAAGGACGTCAGCTTCCCCGACAACACCACGGAATTGTCAGTGCC
CAACAGCCGAGCCCCTGTCCAGCAGCGGGCAAGGCAGGCGGCGATGAGTTCCGCCGTGGCAATAGGGAGG
GGGAAAGCGAAAGTCCCGGAAAGGAGCTGACAGGTGGTGGCAATGCCCCAACCAGTGGGGGTTGCGTCAG
CAAACACAGTGCACACCACGCCACGTTGCCTGACAACGGGCCACAACTCCTCATAAAGAGACAGCAACCA
GGATTTATACAAGGAGGAGAAAATGAAAGCCATACGGGAAGCAATAGCATGATACAAAGGCATTAAAGCA
GCGTATCCACATAGCGTAAAAGGAGCAACATAGTTAAGAATACCAGTCAATCTTTCACAAATTTTGTAAT
CCAGAGGTTGATTGTCGACTCTAGACTCGACTCTACACATTGATCCTAGCAGAAGCACAGGCTGCAGGGT
GACGGTCCATCCCGCTCTCCTGGGCACAAGACATGGGCAGCGCGCCATCATCCTGCTCCTCCACCTCCGG
CGGGAAGCCATGGCTAAGCTTCTTGTACAGCTCGTCCATGCCGCCGGTGGAGTGGCGGCCCTCGGCGCGT
TCGTACTGTTCCACGATGGTGTAGTCCTCGTTGTGGGAGGTGATGTCCAACTTGATGTTGACGTTGTAGG
CGCCGGGCAGCTGCACGGGCTTCTTGGCCTTGTAGGTGGTCTTGACCTCAGCGTCGTAGTGGCCGCCGTC
CTTCAGCTTCAGCCTCTGCTTGATCTCGCCCTTCAGGGCGCCGTCCTCGGGGTACATTCTCTCGGAGGAG
GCCTCCCAGCCCATGGTCTTCTTCTGCATTACGGGGCCGTCGGAGGGGAAGTTGGTGCCGCGCAGCTTCA
CCTTGTAGATGAACTCGCCGTCCTGCAGGGAGGAGTCCTGGGTCACGGTCACCACGCCGCCGTCCTCGAA
GTTCATCACGCGCTCCCACTTGAAGCCCTCGGGGAAGGACAGCTTCAAGTAGTCGGGGATGTCGGCGGGG
TGCTTCACGTAGGCCTTGGAGCCGTACATGAACTGAGGGGACAGGATGTCCCAGGCGAAGGGCAGGGGGC
CACCCTTGGTCACCTTCAGCTTGGCGGTCTGGGTGCCCTCGTAGGGGCGGCCCTCGCCCTCGCCCTCGAT
CTCGAACTCGTGGCCGTTCACGGAGCCCTCCATGTGCACCTTGAAGCGCATGAACTCCTTGATGATGGCC
ATGTTATCTTCTTCACCTTTTGAAACCATCAGGGCCGCTCGCTGGGCCGCGGCGGCGGCGGCAGGGCGCT
GAGATAGGAAGCGGCGGGCTCGGGGCGCGGCGGACGGGCGCGCGGCTTGCGGGCGGCGGGGCGCTGGGTG
CCGGGGCCGCTGTCCACGCCGCCTCGCCCTCCGCGGACTGGAAGCCGATGCCCGGCAGCGGCCACCACCC
AAAGCTGAGGAAAACTGCGCGGGCAGGAACAGGGCCCACACTACCGCCCCACACCCCGCCTCCCGCACCG
CCCCTTCCCGGCCGCTGCTCTCGGCGCGCCCTGCTGAGCAGCCGCTATTGGCCACAGCCCATCGCGGTCG
GCGCGCTGCCATTGCTCCCTGGCGCTGTCCGTCTGCGAGGGTACTAGTGAGACGTGCGGCTTCCGTTTGT
CACGTCCGGCACGCCGCGAACCGCAAGGAACCTTCCCGACTTAGGGGCGGAGCAGGAAGCGTCGCCGGGG
GGCCCACAAGGGTAGCGGCGAAGATCCGGGTGACGCTGCGAACGGACGTGAAGAATGTGCGAGACCCAGG
GTCGGCGCCGCTGCGTTTCCCGGAACCACGCCCAGAGCAGCCGCGTCCCTGCGCAAACCCAGGGCTGCCT
TGGAAAAGGCGCAACCCCAACCCCGTGGAATTCGATATCAAGCTTCTCGAGGGTAGGCGTGTACGGTGGG
AGGCCTATATAAGCAGAGCTCGTTTAGTGAACCGCTAGCCACCATGGTGAGCAAGGGCGAGGAGCTGTTC
ACCGGGGTGGTGCCCATCCTGGTCGAGCTGGACGGCGACGTAAACGGCCACAAGTTCAGCGTGTCCGGCG
AGGGCGAGGGCGATGCCACCTACGGCAAGCTGACCCTGAAGTTCATCTGCACCACCGGCAAGCTGCCCGT
GCCCTGGCCCACCCTCGTGACCACCCTGACCTACGGCGTGCAGTGCTTCAGCCGCTACCCCGACCACATG
AAGCAGCACGACTTCTTCAAGTCCGCCATGCCCGAAGGCTACGTCCAGGAGCGCACCATCTTCTTCAAGG
ACGACGGCAACTACAAGACCCGCGCCGAGGTGAAGTTCGAGGGCGACACCCTGGTGAACCGCATCGAGCT
GAAGGGCATCGACTTCAAGGAGGACGGCAACATCCTGGGGCACAAGCTGGAGTACAACTACAACAGCCAC
AACGTCTATATCATGGCCGACAAGCAGAAGAACGGCATCAAGGTGAACTTCAAGATCCGCCACAACATCG
AGGACGGCAGCGTGCAGCTCGCCGACCACTACCAGCAGAACACCCCCATCGGCGACGGCCCCGTGCTGCT
GCCCGACAACCACTACCTGAGCACCCAGTCCGCCCTGAGCAAAGACCCCAACGAGAAGCGCGATCACATG
GTCCTGCTGGAGTTCGTGACCGCCGCCGGGATCACTCTCGGCATGGACGAGCTGTACACTGCTAGCGGAT
CGGGAGAGGGCAGAGGAAGTCTGCTAACATGCGGTGACGTCGAGGAGAATCCTGGCCCACCGGTCGCCAC
CATGACCGAGTACAAGCCCACGGTGCGCCTCGCCACCCGCGACGACGTCCCCCGGGCCGTACGCACCCTC
GCCGCCGCGTTCGCCGACTACCCCGCCACGCGCCACACCGTCGACCCGGACCGCCACATCGAGCGGGTCA
CCGAGCTGCAAGAACTCTTCCTCACGCGCGTCGGGCTCGACATCGGCAAGGTGTGGGTCGCGGACGACGG
CGCCGCGGTGGCGGTCTGGACCACGCCGGAGAGCGTCGAAGCGGGGGCGGTGTTCGCCGAGATCGGCCCG
CGCATGGCCGAGTTGAGCGGTTCCCGGCTGGCCGCGCAGCAACAGATGGAAGGCCTCCTGGCGCCGCACC
GGCCCAAGGAGCCCGCGTGGTTCCTGGCCACCGTCGGCGTCTCGCCCGACCACCAGGGCAAGGGTCTGGG
CAGCGCCGTCGTGCTCCCCGGAGTGGAGGCGGCCGAGCGCGCCGGGGTGCCCGCCTTCCTGGAGACCTCC
GCGCCCCGCAACCTCCCCTTCTACGAGCGGCTCGGCTTCACCGTCACCGCCGACGTCGAGGTGCCCGAAG
GACCGCGCACCTGGTGCATGACCCGCAAGCCCGGTGCCTAGATGACTAAACGCGTGCTACGTTAATTAAA
CCGGACCGGTGGATCCAGACCACCTCCCCTGCGAGCTAAGCTGGACAGCCAATGACGGGTAAGAGAGTGA
CATTTTTCACTAACCTAAGACAGGAGGGCCGTCAGAGCTACTGCCTAATCCAAAGACGGGTAAAAGTGAT
AAAAATGTATCACTCCAACCTAAGACAGGCGCAGCTTCCGAGGGATTTGAGATCCAGACATGATAAGATA
CATTGATGAGTTTGGACAAACCAAAACTAGAATGCAGTGAAAAAAATGCCTTATTTGTGAAATTTGTGAT
GCTATTGCCTTATTTGTAACCATTATAAGCTGCAATAAACAAGTTAACAACAACAATTGCATTCATTTTA
TGTTTCAGGTTCAGGGGGAGGTGTGGGAGGTTTTTTAAAGCAAGTAAAACCTCTACAAATGTGGTATGGC
TGATTATGATCAGATCTCTCGAGGCTAGTCTCGTGATCGATAAAATTTTGAATTTTTGTAATTTGTTTTT
GTAATTCTTTAGTTTGTATGTCTGTTGCTATTATGTCTACTATTCTTTCCCCTGCACTGTACCCCCCAAT
CCCCCCTTTTCTTTTAAAAGTTAAGCGATACCGTCGAGATCCGTTCACTAATCGAATGGATCTGTCTCTG
TCTCTCTCTCCACCTTCTTCTTCTATTCCTTCGGGCCTGTCGGGTCCCCTCGGGGTTGGGAGGTGGGTCT
GAAACGATAATGGTGAATATCCCTGCCTAACTCTATTCACTATAGAAAGTACAGCAAAAACTATTCTTAA
ACCTACCAAGCCTCCTACTATCATTATGAATAATTTTATATACCACAGCCAATTTGTTATGTTAAACCAA
TTCCACAAACTTGCCCATTTATCTAATTCCAATAATTCTTGTTCATTCTTTTCTTGCTGGTTTTGCGATT
CTTCAATTAAGGAGTGTATTAAGCTTGTGTAATTGTTAATTTCTCTGTCCCACTCCATCCAGGTCGTGTG
ATTCCAAATCTGTTCCAGAGATTTATTACTCCAACTAGCATTCCAAGGCACAGCAGTGGTGCAAATGAGT
TTTCCAGAGCAACCCCAAATCCCCAGGAGCTGTTGATCCTTTAGGTATCTTTCCACAGCCAGGATTCTTG
CCTGGAGCTGCTTGATGCCCCAGACTGTGAGTTGCAACAGATGCTGTTGCGCCTCAATAGCCCTCAGCAA
ATTGTTCTGCTGCTGCACTATACCAGACAATAATTGTCTGGCCTGTACCGTCAGCGTCATTGACGCTGCG
CCCATAGTGCTTCCTGCTGCTCCCAAGAACCCAAGGAACAAAGCTCCTATTCCCACTGCTCTTTTTTCTC
TCTGCACCACTCTTCTCTTTGCCTTGGTGGGTACTACTCCTAATGGTTCAATTTTTACTACTTTATATTT
ATATAATTCACTTCTCCAATTGTCCCTCATATCTCCTCCTCCAGGTCTGAAGATCAGCGGCCGCTTGCTG
TGCGGTGGTCTTACTTTTGTTTTGCTCTTCCTCTATCTTGTCTAAAGCTTCCTTGGTGTCTTTTATCTCT
ATCCTTTGATGCACACAATAGAGGGTTGCTACTGTATTATATAATGATCTAAGTTCTTCTGATCCTGTCT
GAAGGGATGGTTGTAGCTGTCCCAGTATTTGTCTACAGCCTTCTGATGTTTCTAACAGGCCAGGATTAAC
TGCGAATCGTTCTAGCTCCCTGCTTGCCCATACTATATGTTTTAATTTATATTTTTTCTTTCCCCCTGGC
CTTAACCGAATTTTTTCCCATCGCGATCTAATTCTCCCCCGCTTAATACTGACGCTCTCGCACCCATCTC
TCTCCTTCTAGCCTCCGCTAGTCAAAATTTTTGGCGTACTCACCAGTCGCCGCCCCTCGCCTCTTGCCGT
GCGCGCTTCAGCAAGCCGAGTCCTGCGTCGAGAGAGCTCCTCTGGTTTCCCTTTCGCTTTCAAGTCCCTG
TTCGGGCGCCACTGCTAGAGATTTTCCACACTGACTAAAAGGGTCTGAGGGATCTCTAGTTACCAGAGTC
ACACAACAGACGGGCACACACTACTTGAAGCACTCAAGGCAAGCTTTATTGAGGCTTAAGCAGTGGGTTC
CCTAGTTAGCCAGAGAGCTCCCAGGCTCAGATCTGGTCTAACCAGAGAGACCCCGGTTCACTAAACGAGC
TCTGCTTATATAGACCTCCCACCGTACACGCCTACCGCCCATTTGCGTCAATGGGGCGGAGTTGTTACGA
CATTTTGGAAAGTCCCGTTGATTTTGGTGCCAAAACAAACTCCCATTGACGTCAATGGGGTGGAGACTTG
GAAATCCCCGTGAGTCAAACCGCTATCCACGCCCATTGATGTACTGCCAAAACCGCATCACCATGGTAAT
AGCGATGACTAATACGTAGATGTACTGCCAAGTAGGAAAGTCCCATAAGGTCATGTACTGGGCATAATGC
CAGGCGGGCCATTTACCGTCATTGACGTCAATAGGGGGCGTACTTGGCATATGATACACTTGATGTACTG
CCAAGTGGGCAGTTTACCGTAAATACTCCACCCATTGACGTCAATGGAAAGTCCCTATTGGCGTTACTAT
GGGAACATACGTCATTATTGACGTCAATGGGCGGGGGTCGTTGGGCGGTCAGCCAGGCGGGCCATTTACC
GTAAGTTATGTAACGCGGAACTCCATATATGGGCTATGAACTAATGACCCCGTAATTGATTACTATTAAT
AACTAGTCAATAATCAATGTCAACATGGCGGTAATGTTGGACATGAGCCAATATAAATGTACATATTATG
ATATGGATACAACGTATGCAATGGCCAAGCTTGCAGCTCCAGCTTTTGTTCCCTTTAGTGAGGGTTAATT
GCGCGCTTGGCGTAATCATGGTCATAGCTGTTTCCTGTGTGAAATTGTTATCCGCTCACAATTCCACACA
ACATACGAGCCGGAAGCATAAAGTGTAAAGCCTGGGGTGCCTAATGAGTGAGCTAACTCACATTAATTGC
GTTGCGCTCACTGCCCGCTTTCCAGTCGGGAAACCTGTCGTGCCAGCTGCATTAATGAATCGGCCAACGC
GCGGGGAGAGGCGGTTTGCGTATTGGGCGCTCTTCCGCTTCCTCGCTCACTGACTCGCTGCGCTCGGTCG
TTCGGCTGCGGCGAGCGGTATCAGCTCACTCAAAGGCGGTAATACGGTTATCCACAGAATCAGGGGATAA
CGCAGGAAAGAACATGTGAGCAAAAGGCCAGCAAAAGGCCAGGAACCGTAAAAAGGCCGCGTTGCTGGCG
TTTTTCCATAGGCTCCGCCCCCCTGACGAGCATCACAAAAATCGACGCTCAAGTCAGAGGTGGCGAAACC
CGACAGGACTATAAAGATACCAGGCGTTTCCCCCTGGAAGCTCCCTCGTGCGCTCTCCTGTTCCGACCCT
GCCGCTTACCGGATACCTGTCCGCCTTTCTCCCTTCGGGAAGCGTGGCGCTTTCTCATAGCTCACGCTGT
AGGTATCTCAGTTCGGTGTAGGTCGTTCGCTCCAAGCTGGGCTGTGTGCACGAACCCCCCGTTCAGTCCG
ACCGCTGCGCCTTATCCGGTAACTATCGTCTTGAGTCCAACCCGGTAAGACACGACTTATCGCCACTGGC
AGCAGCCACTGGTAACAGGATTAGCAGAGCGAGGTATGTAGGCGGTGCTACAGAGTTCTTGAAGTGGTGG
CCTAACTACGGCTACACTAGAAGAACAGTATTTGGTATCTGCGCTCTGCTGAAGCCAGTTACCTTCGGAA
AAAGAGTTGGTAGCTCTTGATCCGGCAAACAAACCACCGCTGGTAGCGGTGGTTTTTTTGTTTGCAAGCA
GCAGATTACGCGCAGAAAAAAAGGATCTCAA
Features (pLannotate 1.2.2; 33 found; start..end, strand, type, name):
    171..1031    -  CDS            AmpR: β-lactamase; bla; confers resistance to ampicillin, carbenicillin, and related antibiotics
   1032..1123    -  promoter       AmpR promoter: bla
   1189..1617    -  rep_origin     f1 ori (sequence partly withheld): f1 bacteriophage origin of replication; arrow indicates direction of (+) strand synthesis
   1622..1777    -  CDS            lacZα (fragment): LacZα fragment of β-galactosidase; lacZ fragment
   1785..1803    +  promoter       T7 promoter: promoter for bacteriophage T7 RNA polymerase
   1824..1959    -  rep_origin     SV40 ori: SV40 origin of replication
   1999..2120    -  polyA_signal   SV40 poly(A) signal: SV40 polyadenylation signal
   2192..2425    -  LTR            3' LTR (ΔU3): self-inactivating 3' long terminal repeat (LTR) from HIV-1
   2427..2495    -  CDS            nef (fragment): NEF_HV1Z2 - Experimental evidence at protein level: Swiss-Prot protein existence level 1. Extracellular Nef protein targets CD4(+) T-lymphocytes for apoptosis by interacting with CXCR4 surface receptors. From Human immunodeficiency virus type 1 group M subtype D (isolate Z2/CDC-Z34) (HIV-1).
   2512..3100    -  misc_feature   WPRE: woodchuck hepatitis virus posttranscriptional regulatory element
   3120..3270    -  CDS            d4EGFP (fragment): EGFP destabilized by a mutated version of residues 422-461 of mouse ornithine decarboxylase, giving an in vivo half-life of ~4 hours mammalian codon-optimized
   3249..3956    -  CDS            mCherry: mCherry is a basic (constitutively fluorescent) red fluorescent protein published in 2004, derived from Discosoma sp.. It is reported to be a very rapidly-maturing monomer with low acid sensitivity.
   4154..4581    -  promoter       hPGK promoter (fragment): human phosphoglycerate kinase 1 promoter
   4584..4607    +  misc_feature   MCS (fragment): pBluescript multiple cloning site
   4609..4647    +  promoter       minimal CMV promoter: human cytomegalovirus (CMV) immediate early promoter
   4671..5384    +  CDS            EGFP: EGFP is a basic (constitutively fluorescent) green fluorescent protein published in 1996, derived from Aequorea victoria. It is reported to be a rapidly-maturing weak dimer with moderate acid sensitivity.
   5469..6066    +  CDS            PuroR (fragment): puromycin N-acetyltransferase; pac from Streptomyces alboniger; confers resistance to puromycin
   6288..6422    -  polyA_signal   SV40 poly(A) signal: SV40 polyadenylation signal
   6445..6529    -  CDS            large T antigen (fragment): large T antigen from SV40 (simian virus 40)
   6559..6676    -  misc_feature   cPPT/CTS: central polypurine tract and central termination sequence of HIV-1
   6695..6795    -  CDS            Rev (fragment): human immunodeficiency virus 1 (HIV-1) Rev protein; rev; enhances nuclear export of unspliced and incompletely spliced viral mRNAs
   7172..7405    -  misc_feature   RRE: The Rev response element (RRE) of HIV-1 allows for Rev-dependent mRNA export from the nucleus to the cytoplasm.
   7551..7914    -  CDS            HIV-1 gag (fragment): gag protein from human immunodeficiency virus 1; gag
   7898..8023    -  misc_feature   HIV-1 Ψ: packaging signal of human immunodeficiency virus type 1
   8070..8250    -  LTR            5' LTR (truncated): truncated 5' long terminal repeat (LTR) from HIV-1
   8265..8468    -  promoter       CMV promoter: human cytomegalovirus (CMV) immediate early promoter
   8469..8848    -  enhancer       CMV enhancer: human cytomegalovirus immediate early enhancer
   8949..8967    -  promoter       T3 promoter: promoter for bacteriophage T3 RNA polymerase
   9012..9028    -  protein_bind   lac operator: The lac repressor binds to the lac operator to inhibit transcription in E. coli. This inhibition can be relieved by adding lactose or isopropyl-β-D-thiogalactopyranoside (IPTG). lac repressor encoded by lacI
   9036..9066    -  promoter       lac promoter: promoter for the E. coli lac operon
   9081..9102    -  protein_bind   CAP binding site: CAP binding activates transcription in the presence of cAMP. E. coli catabolite activator protein
   9115..9207    -  CDS            lacI (fragment): lac repressor; lacI; The lac repressor binds to the lac operator to inhibit transcription in E. coli. This inhibition can be relieved by adding lactose or isopropyl-β-D-thiogalactopyranoside (IPTG).
   9390..9978    -  rep_origin     ori: high-copy-number ColE1/pMB1/pBR322/pUC origin of replication
