[The description below was written by a language model from this plasmid's Addgene catalogue record and pLannotate feature annotations shown in this document.]
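Description:
KW63_HART_RAC1_PuroR is a self-inactivating, HIV-1-derived lentiviral transfer plasmid (about 10 kb) built on the bidirectional lentiviral vector BdLV. It carries the HART reporter of DDX3X helicase activity in translation, in the version that tests the RAC1 5′UTR. It is propagated in E. coli through a high-copy ColE1/pUC origin with ampicillin selection, and its pBluescript-type backbone also contributes an f1 origin and lac/T7/T3 remnants. The viral genome is transcribed from a CMV enhancer/promoter fused to a truncated 5′ LTR. It contains the Ψ packaging signal with a gag fragment, the RRE, cPPT/CTS, WPRE and a ΔU3 3′ LTR, followed by an SV40 polyadenylation signal and SV40 origin.

The payload is a constitutive bidirectional promoter in which a human PGK promoter fragment sits back to back with a minimal CMV promoter, producing two divergent transcripts from a single integrated unit. According to the record, the PGK side drives mCherry under control of the RAC1 5′UTR. The annotation shows a short match to the ornithine decarboxylase-derived degradation region of destabilized EGFP at the mCherry C-terminus, suggesting a shortened reporter half-life. The minimal CMV side drives EGFP behind a control 5′UTR, followed by a puromycin N-acetyltransferase coding sequence and its own antisense-oriented SV40 poly(A) signal. The record does not state how EGFP and PuroR are linked. The UTRs themselves are not annotated in the feature table.

Because both fluorescent proteins come from the same locus, the mCherry-to-EGFP ratio provides an internally normalized readout of translation dependent on the RAC1 5′UTR. Puromycin selection allows stable reporter cell lines to be established after transduction, for studying DDX3X function and its interactors.
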