Addgene plasmid #207400: KW63_HART_RAC1_PuroR
Purpose: Lentiviral plasmid containing DDX3X reporter HART for RAC1 5UTR - PuroR
Depositing lab: Stephen Floor. Depositing organization: University of California, San Francisco (UCSF). Publication: A novel reporter for helicase activity in translation uncovers DDX3X interactions. Wilkins KC, Schroeder T, Gu S, Revalde JL, Floor SN. RNA. 2024 Jul 16;30(8):1041-1057. doi: 10.1261/rna.079837.123. PubMed 38697667.
Backbone
  Vector backbone: BdLV
  Backbone manufacturer: Luigi Naldini , PMID 15619618
  Modifications to backbone: The constitutive bidirectional promoter in bidirectional lentiviral vector (BdLV) was used to express eGFP under direction of a control 5'UTR and mCherry under control of the RAC1 5'UTR.
  Vector type: Mammalian Expression, Lentiviral
  Selectable markers: Puromycin
Growth in bacteria
  Bacterial resistance: Ampicillin, 100 μg/mL
  Growth temperature: 37°C
  Growth strain: NEB Stable
  Copy number: Unknown
Gene/Insert
  Gene/Insert name: eGFP
  Species: Synthetic
  Insert size (bp): 726
  GenBank ID: 8382257
Resource information
  A portion of this plasmid was derived from a plasmid made by: Backbone is from PMID 15619618
Terms and licenses: Academic/Nonprofit Terms; Industry Terms: Not Available to Industry
Depositor comments: Please visit https://doi.org/10.1101/2023.09.14.557805 for bioRxiv preprint.
How to cite: KW63_HART_RAC1_PuroR was a gift from Stephen Floor (Addgene plasmid # 207400 ; http://n2t.net/addgene:207400 ; RRID:Addgene_207400)
